>Addgene plasmid #169427 | pMiniT:SEP-GluN1 TKIT donor | addgene full sequence | sequence record 341867 | Addgene NGS Result
GCGAACGACCTACACCGAACTGAGATACCTACAGCGTGAGCTATGAGAAAGCGCCACGCTTCCCGAAGGG
AGAAAGGCGGACAGGTATCCGGTAAGCGGCAGGGTCGGAACAGGAGAGCGCACGAGGGAGCTTCCAGGGG
GAAACGCCTGGTATCTTTATAGTCCTGTCGGGTTTCGCCACCTCTGACTTGAGCGTCGATTTTTGTGATG
CTCGTCAGGGGGGCGGAGCCTATGGAAAAACGCCAGCAATGCGGCCTTTTTACGGTTCCTGGCCTTTTGC
TGGCCTTTTGCTCACATGTTCTTTCCTGCGTTATCCCCTGATTCTGTGGATAACCGTATTACCGCCTTTG
AGTGAGCTGATACCGCTCGCCGCAGCCGAACGACCGAGCGCAGCGAGTCAGTGAGCGAGGAAGCGGAAGA
GCGCCCAATACGCAAACCGCCTCTCCCCGCGCGTTGGCCGATTCATTAATGCAGCCGGTTCAGACAGGAT
AAAGAGGAACGCAGAATGTTAGACAACACCCGCTTACGCATAGCTATTCAGAAATCAGGCCGTTTAAGCG
ATGATTCACGAGAATTGCTGGCCCGCTGCGGCATAAAAATTAATTTACACACTCAGCGCTGATGAATCCC
CTAATGATTTTGGTAAAAATCATTAAGTTAAGGTGGACACACATCTTGTCATATGATTAAATGGTTTCGC
GAAAAATCAATAATCAGACAACAAGATGTGCGAACTCGATATTTTACACGACTCTCTTTACCAATTCTGC
CCCGAATTACACTTAAAACGACTCAACAGCTTAACGTTGGCTTGCCACGCATTACTTGACTGTAAAACTC
TCACTCTTACCGAACTTGGCCGTAACCTGCCAACCAAAGCGAGAACAAAACATAACATCAAACGAATCGA
CCGATTGTTAGGTAATCGTCACCTCCACAAAGAGCGACTCGCTGTATCGCTCGAGGGATCCGAATTCCGC
GCGGGTGTTCGAGCAGCGCTCACCAATGATAGTCACATGACAGCACACATGGTCCTCTGAGGACCAGTCC
AGGGGGAACCAGCAGACACAGACATTTGTCCCAGGCCTTTCCAGGGACCAGTTGGCTTGGGGTGGTCTGG
TAAGGAGACTGAGAAGGACCAGGGAAGGATCGAATGAAACTGGGGCAGTGGAGGATGGTGGAGGAGCAGG
GGAGAGAGGAAGTAGTGGTCACCTGGCTAGAGATGAGGTCCTCACACACTGACAGGGCCATCTGTATGGC
GTTGGGCTTGTGGGTGACAGAAGTGGCGTTGAGCTGTATCTTCCAAGAGCCGTGTCGCTTATTGGCCTGG
TTTACTGCCTCGCGGAACATCTGCTCGTGCTTGCGCGTGCTCAGCACCGCGCCGATGTTGACAATCTTGG
GGTCGCAGGCAGCGCGGGATCCGCCACCGCCTGATCCGCCGCCACCCGACCCACCTCCGCCCGAGCCACC
GCCACCAAGCTTGTATAGTTCATCCATGCCATGTGTAATCCCAGCAGCTGTTACAAACTCAAGAAGGACC
ATGTGGTCTCTCTTTTCGTTGGGATCTTTCGAAAGAGTAGAAGTTGTAAACAGGTAATGGTTGTCTGGTA
AAAGGACGGGCCCATCGCCAATTGGAGTATTTTGTTGATAATGGTCTGCTAGTTGAACGCCTCCATCTTC
AATGTTGTGTCTAATTTTGAAGTTAGCTTTGATTCCATTCTTTTGTTTGTCTGCCATGATGTACACCTGG
TGATCGTTATAGTTGTATTCCAATTTGTGTCCAAGAATGTTTCCATCTTCTTTAAAATCAATACCTTTTA
ACTCGATTCTATTAACAAGGGTATCACCTTCAAACTTGACTTCAGCACGTGTCTTGTAGTTCCCGTCATC
TTTGAAAAATATAGTTCTTTCCTGTACATAACCTTCGGGCATGGCACTCTTGAAAAAGTCATGCCGTTTC
ATATGATCTGGGTATCTTGAAAAGCATTGAACACCATAAGTTAAAGTAGTGACAAGTGTTGGCCAAGGAA
CAGGTAGTTTTCCAGTAGTGCAAATAAATTTAAGGGTAAGTTTTCCGTATGTTGCATCACCTTCACCCTC
TCCACTGACAGAAAATTTGTGCCCATTAACATCACCATCTAATTCAACAAGAATTGGGACAACTCCAGTG
AAAAGTTCTTCTCCTTTACTTCTAGAGCCACCGCCACCGGCAGCGCGGGCGAAGGAGCAGGAGAAAAGCA
GGGCGAATGTCAGCAGGTGCATGGTGCTCATGAGCCTCGGGCACAGCGGGCCTGGTTCTGGGTTGCGCGA
GCGCGACCACCTCGCGATGTACGGACCCCCGGGCCCCCGCGCGGTCAAGCACCCGCGGATTCTTCAGGAG
CCCAGGGCGAGCGCGGCGGGTGCTGTCCGAGGTGCTGAAGCGTATTGGTCTGTTCCATCTAGTCAGTGTG
GAATTCTCGAGTCGGGGAAATGTGCGCGGAACCCCTATTTGTTTATTTTTCTAAATACATTCAAATATGT
ATCCGCTCATGAGACAATAACCCTGATAAATGCTTCAATAATATTGAAAAAGGAAGAGTATGAGTATTCA
ACATTTCCGTGTCGCCCTTATTCCCTTTTTTGCGGCATTTTGCCTTCCTGTTTTTGCTCACCCAGAAACG
CTGGTGAAAGTAAAAGATGCTGAAGATCAGTTGGGTGCACGAGTGGGTTACATCGAACTGGATCTCAACA
GCGGTAAGATCCTTGAGAGTTTTCGCCCCGAAGAACGTTTTCCAATGATGAGCACTTTTAAAGTTCTGCT
ATGTGGCGCGGTATTATCCCGTATTGACGCCGGGCAAGAGCAACTCGGTCGCCGCATACACTATTCTCAG
AATGACTTGGTTGAGTACTCACCAGTCACAGAAAAGCATCTTACGGATGGCATGACAGTAAGAGAATTAT
GCAGTGCTGCCATAACCATGAGTGATAACACTGCGGCCAACTTACTTCTGACAACGATCGGAGGACCGAA
GGAGCTAACCGCTTTTTTGCACAACATGGGGGATCATGTAACTCGCCTTGATCGTTGGGAACCGGAGCTG
AATGAAGCCATACCAAACGACGAGCGTGACACCACGATGCCTGTAGCAATGGCAACAACGTTGCGCAAAC
TATTAACTGGCGAACTACTTACTCTAGCTTCCCGGCAACAATTAATAGACTGGATGGAGGCGGATAAAGT
TGCAGGACCACTTCTGCGCTCGGCCCTTCCGGCTGGCTGGTTTATTGCTGATAAATCTGGAGCCGGTGAG
CGTGGGTCTCGCGGTATCATTGCAGCACTGGGGCCAGATGGTAAGCCCTCCCGTATCGTAGTTATCTACA
CGACGGGGAGTCAGGCAACTATGGATGAACGAAATAGACAGATCGCTGAGATAGGTGCCTCACTGATTAA
GCATTGGTAACTGTCAGACCAAGTTTACTCATATATACTTTAGATTGATTTAAAACTTCATTTTTAATTT
AAAAGGATCTAGGTGAAGATCCTTTTTGATAATCTCATGACCAAAATCCCTTAACGTGAGTTTTCGTTCC
ACTGAGCGTCAGACCCCGTAGAAAAGATCAAAGGATCTTCTTGAGATCCTTTTTTTCTGCGCGTAATCTG
CTGCTTGCAAACAAAAAAACCACCGCTACCAGCGGTGGTTTGTTTGCCGGATCAAGAGCTACCAACTCTT
TTTCCGAAGGTAACTGGCTTCAGCAGAGCGCAGATACCAAATACTGTTCTTCTAGTGTAGCCGTAGTTAG
GCCACCACTTCAAGAACTCTGTAGCACCGCCTACATACCTCGCTCTGCTAATCCTGTTACCAGTGGCTGC
TGCCAGTGGCGATAAGTCGTGTCTTACCGGGTTGGACTCAAGACGATAGTTACCGGATAAGGCGCAGCGG
TCGGGCTGAACGGGGGGTTCGTGCACACAGCCCAGCTTGGA
Features (pLannotate 1.2.2; 8 found; start..end, strand, type, name):
    421..475     +  CDS            lacI (fragment): lac repressor; lacI; The lac repressor binds to the lac operator to inhibit transcription in E. coli. This inhibition can be relieved by adding lactose or isopropyl-β-D-thiogalactopyranoside (IPTG).
    506..619     +  CDS            hisG (fragment): HIS1_SALTY - Experimental evidence at protein level: Swiss-Prot protein existence level 1. Catalyzes the condensation of ATP and 5-phosphoribose 1- diphosphate to form N'-(5'-phosphoribosyl)-ATP (PR-ATP). Has a crucial role in the pathway because the rate of histidine biosynthesis seems to be controlled primarily by regulation of HisG enzymatic activity (By similarity). From Salmonella typhimurium (strain LT2 / SGSC1412 / ATCC 700720).
    663..732     -  ncRNA          RNA-OUT: Accession: RF00240 - RNA-OUT
   1210..1416    -  CDS            GRIN1 (fragment): NMDZ1_HUMAN - Also known as NMDAR1. Experimental evidence at protein level: Swiss-Prot protein existence level 1. Component of NMDA receptor complexes that function as heterotetrameric, ligand-gated ion channels with high calcium permeability and voltage-dependent sensitivity to magnesium. Channel activation requires binding of the neurotransmitter glutamate to the epsilon subunit, glycine binding to the zeta subunit, plus membrane depolarization to eliminate channel inhibition by Mg(2+) (PubMed:7685113, PubMed:28126851, PubMed:26919761, PubMed:26875626, PubMed:28105280). Sensitivity to glutam
   1481..2190    -  CDS            superecliptic pHluorin (fragment): pH-sensitive mutant of green fluorescent protein (Ng et al., 2002) excited strongly by blue light at neutral pH but minimally fluorescent at acidic pH
   2475..2579    +  promoter       AmpR promoter: bla
   2580..3440    +  CDS            AmpR: β-lactamase; bla; confers resistance to ampicillin, carbenicillin, and related antibiotics
   3611..238     +  rep_origin     ori (across the origin): high-copy-number ColE1/pMB1/pBR322/pUC origin of replication
