[The description below was written by a language model from this plasmid's Addgene catalogue record and pLannotate feature annotations shown in this document.]
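Description:
pMiniT:SEP-GluN1 TKIT donor is a small (about 4 kb) bacterial cloning plasmid that serves as the repair template for CRISPR/Cas9-mediated knock-in of super ecliptic pHluorin (SEP) into the mouse gene encoding the NMDA receptor subunit GluN1 (NR1, Grin1). It is built on the pMiniT backbone and is propagated in E. coli through a high-copy ColE1/pUC-type origin, with selection by ampicillin via the bla promoter and β-lactamase gene. The short lacI, hisG and RNA-OUT matches in the annotation appear to be backbone remnants flanking the cloning site, not functional payload.

The insert, assembled by Gibson cloning, lies on the reverse strand and contains a nearly full-length SEP coding sequence upstream of a fragment that matches GRIN1 coding sequence, in line with fusion of the tag near the start of the receptor's coding region. SEP is a pH-sensitive GFP variant that fluoresces brightly at neutral pH but is quenched in acidic compartments. When placed on an extracellular part of a receptor, it preferentially reports the surface-exposed pool rather than protein in acidic intracellular vesicles.

No mammalian promoter, polyadenylation signal or guide RNA cassette is annotated, which fits a donor whose tagged sequence is meant to be expressed from the endogenous locus after integration. Cas9 and guide RNAs would have to be supplied separately. The record does not define the extent of flanking genomic sequence or the positions of any guide target sites in the donor. The construct is intended for endogenous tagging of GluN1 in mouse neurons using the TKIT genome-editing approach.
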