Addgene plasmid #169427: pMiniT:SEP-GluN1 TKIT donor
Purpose: Donor DNA for TKIT knockin of SEP to NR1 in mouse
Depositing lab: Richard Huganir. Depositing organization: Johns Hopkins University and School of Medicine. Publication: An optimized CRISPR/Cas9 approach for precise genome editing in neurons. Fang H, Bygrave AM, Roth RH, Johnson RC, Huganir RL. Elife. 2021 Mar 10;10. pii: 65202. doi: 10.7554/eLife.65202. PubMed 33689678.
Backbone
  Vector backbone: pMiniT
  Vector type: Mammalian Expression, CRISPR
Growth in bacteria
  Bacterial resistance: Ampicillin, 100 μg/mL
  Growth temperature: 37°C
  Growth strain: DH5alpha
  Copy number: High Copy
Gene/Insert
  Gene/Insert name: Super ecliptic pHluorin (SEP)
  Species: M. musculus (mouse)
  Cloning method: Gibson Cloning
Terms and licenses: Academic/Nonprofit Terms; Industry Terms: Not Available to Industry
How to cite: pMiniT:SEP-GluN1 TKIT donor was a gift from Richard Huganir (Addgene plasmid # 169427 ; http://n2t.net/addgene:169427 ; RRID:Addgene_169427)
